>Addgene plasmid #217447 | LCV2 PQBP1 KO1 | addgene full sequence | sequence record 426685 | Addgene NGS Result
ATTTATGCAGAGGCCGAGGCCGCCTCTGCCTCTGAGCTATTCCAGAAGTAGTGAGGAGGCTTTTTTGGAG
GCCTAGGCTTTTGCAAAAAGCTCCCGGGAGCTTGTATATCCATTTTCGGATCTGATCAGCACGTGTTGAC
AATTAATCATCGGCATAGTATATCGGCATAGTATAATACGACAAGGTGAGGAACTAAACCATGGCCAAGT
TGACCAGTGCCGTTCCGGTGCTCACCGCGCGCGACGTCGCCGGAGCGGTCGAGTTCTGGACCGACCGGCT
CGGGTTCTCCCGGGACTTCGTGGAGGACGACTTCGCCGGTGTGGTCCGGGACGACGTGACCCTGTTCATC
AGCGCGGTCCAGGACCAGGTGGTGCCGGACAACACCCTGGCCTGGGTGTGGGTGCGCGGCCTGGACGAGC
TGTACGCCGAGTGGTCGGAGGTCGTGTCCACGAACTTCCGGGACGCCTCCGGGCCGGCCATGACCGAGAT
CGGCGAGCAGCCGTGGGGGCGGGAGTTCGCCCTGCGCGACCCGGCCGGCAACTGCGTGCACTTCGTGGCC
GAGGAGCAGGACTGACACGTGCTACGAGATTTCGATTCCACCGCCGCCTTCTATGAAAGGTTGGGCTTCG
GAATCGTTTTCCGGGACGCCGGCTGGATGATCCTCCAGCGCGGGGATCTCATGCTGGAGTTCTTCGCCCA
CCCCAACTTGTTTATTGCAGCTTATAATGGTTACAAATAAAGCAATAGCATCACAAATTTCACAAATAAA
GCATTTTTTTCACTGCATTCTAGTTGTGGTTTGTCCAAACTCATCAATGTATCTTATCATGTCTGTATAC
CGTCGACCTCTAGCTAGAGCTTGGCGTAATCATGGTCATAGCTGTTTCCTGTGTGAAATTGTTATCCGCT
CACAATTCCACACAACATACGAGCCGGAAGCATAAAGTGTAAAGCCTGGGGTGCCTAATGAGTGAGCTAA
CTCACATTAATTGCGTTGCGCTCACTGCCCGCTTTCCAGTCGGGAAACCTGTCGTGCCAGCTGCATTAAT
GAATCGGCCAACGCGCGGGGAGAGGCGGTTTGCGTATTGGGCGCTCTTCCGCTTCCTCGCTCACTGACTC
GCTGCGCTCGGTCGTTCGGCTGCGGCGAGCGGTATCAGCTCACTCAAAGGCGGTAATACGGTTATCCACA
GAATCAGGGGATAACGCAGGAAAGAACATGTGAGCAAAAGGCCAGCAAAAGGCCAGGAACCGTAAAAAGG
CCGCGTTGCTGGCGTTTTTCCATAGGCTCCGCCCCCCTGACGAGCATCACAAAAATCGACGCTCAAGTCA
GAGGTGGCGAAACCCGACAGGACTATAAAGATACCAGGCGTTTCCCCCTGGAAGCTCCCTCGTGCGCTCT
CCTGTTCCGACCCTGCCGCTTACCGGATACCTGTCCGCCTTTCTCCCTTCGGGAAGCGTGGCGCTTTCTC
ATAGCTCACGCTGTAGGTATCTCAGTTCGGTGTAGGTCGTTCGCTCCAAGCTGGGCTGTGTGCACGAACC
CCCCGTTCAGCCCGACCGCTGCGCCTTATCCGGTAACTATCGTCTTGAGTCCAACCCGGTAAGACACGAC
TTATCGCCACTGGCAGCAGCCACTGGTAACAGGATTAGCAGAGCGAGGTATGTAGGCGGTGCTACAGAGT
TCTTGAAGTGGTGGCCTAACTACGGCTACACTAGAAGAACAGTATTTGGTATCTGCGCTCTGCTGAAGCC
AGTTACCTTCGGAAAAAGAGTTGGTAGCTCTTGATCCGGCAAACAAACCACCGCTGGTAGCGGTGGTTTT
TTTGTTTGCAAGCAGCAGATTACGCGCAGAAAAAAAGGATCTCAAGAAGATCCTTTGATCTTTTCTACGG
GGTCTGACGCTCAGTGGAACGAAAACTCACGTTAAGGGATTTTGGTCATGAGATTATCAAAAAGGATCTT
CACCTAGATCCTTTTAAATTAAAAATGAAGTTTTAAATCAATCTAAAGTATATATGAGTAAACTTGGTCT
GACAGTTACCAATGCTTAATCAGTGAGGCACCTATCTCAGCGATCTGTCTATTTCGTTCATCCATAGTTG
CCTGACTCCCCGTCGTGTAGATAACTACGATACGGGAGGGCTTACCATCTGGCCCCAGTGCTGCAATGAT
ACCGCGAGACCCACGCTCACCGGCTCCAGATTTATCAGCAATAAACCAGCCAGCCGGAAGGGCCGAGCGC
AGAAGTGGTCCTGCAACTTTATCCGCCTCCATCCAGTCTATTAATTGTTGCCGGGAAGCTAGAGTAAGTA
GTTCGCCAGTTAATAGTTTGCGCAACGTTGTTGCCATTGCTACAGGCATCGTGGTGTCACGCTCGTCGTT
TGGTATGGCTTCATTCAGCTCCGGTTCCCAACGATCAAGGCGAGTTACATGATCCCCCATGTTGTGCAAA
AAAGCGGTTAGCTCCTTCGGTCCTCCGATCGTTGTCAGAAGTAAGTTGGCCGCAGTGTTATCACTCATGG
TTATGGCAGCACTGCATAATTCTCTTACTGTCATGCCATCCGTAAGATGCTTTTCTGTGACTGGTGAGTA
CTCAACCAAGTCATTCTGAGAATAGTGTATGCGGCGACCGAGTTGCTCTTGCCCGGCGTCAATACGGGAT
AATACCGCGCCACATAGCAGAACTTTAAAAGTGCTCATCATTGGAAAACGTTCTTCGGGGCGAAAACTCT
CAAGGATCTTACCGCTGTTGAGATCCAGTTCGATGTAACCCACTCGTGCACCCAACTGATCTTCAGCATC
TTTTACTTTCACCAGCGTTTCTGGGTGAGCAAAAACAGGAAGGCAAAATGCCGCAAAAAAGGGAATAAGG
GCGACACGGAAATGTTGAATACTCATACTCTTCCTTTTTCAATATTATTGAAGCATTTATCAGGGTTATT
GTCTCATGAGCGGATACATATTTGAATGTATTTAGAAAAATAAACAAATAGGGGTTCCGCGCACATTTCC
CCGAAAAGTGCCACCTGACGTCGACGGATCGGGAGATCTCCCGATCCCCTATGGTGCACTCTCAGTACAA
TCTGCTCTGATGCCGCATAGTTAAGCCAGTATCTGCTCCCTGCTTGTGTGTTGGAGGTCGCTGAGTAGTG
CGCGAGCAAAATTTAAGCTACAACAAGGCAAGGCTTGACCGACAATTGCATGAAGAATCTGCTTAGGGTT
AGGCGTTTTGCGCTGCTTCGCGATGTACGGGCCAGATATACGCGTTGACATTGATTATTGACTAGTTATT
AATAGTAATCAATTACGGGGTCATTAGTTCATAGCCCATATATGGAGTTCCGCGTTACATAACTTACGGT
AAATGGCCCGCCTGGCTGACCGCCCAACGACCCCCGCCCATTGACGTCAATAATGACGTATGTTCCCATA
GTAACGCCAATAGGGACTTTCCATTGACGTCAATGGGTGGAGTATTTACGGTAAACTGCCCACTTGGCAG
TACATCAAGTGTATCATATGCCAAGTACGCCCCCTATTGACGTCAATGACGGTAAATGGCCCGCCTGGCA
TTATGCCCAGTACATGACCTTATGGGACTTTCCTACTTGGCAGTACATCTACGTATTAGTCATCGCTATT
ACCATGGTGATGCGGTTTTGGCAGTACATCAATGGGCGTGGATAGCGGTTTGACTCACGGGGATTTCCAA
GTCTCCACCCCATTGACGTCAATGGGAGTTTGTTTTGGCACCAAAATCAACGGGACTTTCCAAAATGTCG
TAACAACTCCGCCCCATTGACGCAAATGGGCGGTAGGCGTGTACGGTGGGAGGTCTATATAAGCAGCGCG
TTTTGCCTGTACTGGGTCTCTCTGGTTAGACCAGATCTGAGCCTGGGAGCTCTCTGGCTAACTAGGGAAC
CCACTGCTTAAGCCTCAATAAAGCTTGCCTTGAGTGCTTCAAGTAGTGTGTGCCCGTCTGTTGTGTGACT
CTGGTAACTAGAGATCCCTCAGACCCTTTTAGTCAGTGTGGAAAATCTCTAGCAGTGGCGCCCGAACAGG
GACTTGAAAGCGAAAGGGAAACCAGAGGAGCTCTCTCGACGCAGGACTCGGCTTGCTGAAGCGCGCACGG
CAAGAGGCGAGGGGCGGCGACTGGTGAGTACGCCAAAAATTTTGACTAGCGGAGGCTAGAAGGAGAGAGA
TGGGTGCGAGAGCGTCAGTATTAAGCGGGGGAGAATTAGATCGCGATGGGAAAAAATTCGGTTAAGGCCA
GGGGGAAAGAAAAAATATAAATTAAAACATATAGTATGGGCAAGCAGGGAGCTAGAACGATTCGCAGTTA
ATCCTGGCCTGTTAGAAACATCAGAAGGCTGTAGACAAATACTGGGACAGCTACAACCATCCCTTCAGAC
AGGATCAGAAGAACTTAGATCATTATATAATACAGTAGCAACCCTCTATTGTGTGCATCAAAGGATAGAG
ATAAAAGACACCAAGGAAGCTTTAGACAAGATAGAGGAAGAGCAAAACAAAAGTAAGACCACCGCACAGC
AAGCGGCCGCTGATCTTCAGACCTGGAGGAGGAGATATGAGGGACAATTGGAGAAGTGAATTATATAAAT
ATAAAGTAGTAAAAATTGAACCATTAGGAGTAGCACCCACCAAGGCAAAGAGAAGAGTGGTGCAGAGAGA
AAAAAGAGCAGTGGGAATAGGAGCTTTGTTCCTTGGGTTCTTGGGAGCAGCAGGAAGCACTATGGGCGCA
GCGTCAATGACGCTGACGGTACAGGCCAGACAATTATTGTCTGGTATAGTGCAGCAGCAGAACAATTTGC
TGAGGGCTATTGAGGCGCAACAGCATCTGTTGCAACTCACAGTCTGGGGCATCAAGCAGCTCCAGGCAAG
AATCCTGGCTGTGGAAAGATACCTAAAGGATCAACAGCTCCTGGGGATTTGGGGTTGCTCTGGAAAACTC
ATTTGCACCACTGCTGTGCCTTGGAATGCTAGTTGGAGTAATAAATCTCTGGAACAGATTTGGAATCACA
CGACCTGGATGGAGTGGGACAGAGAAATTAACAATTACACAAGCTTAATACACTCCTTAATTGAAGAATC
GCAAAACCAGCAAGAAAAGAATGAACAAGAATTATTGGAATTAGATAAATGGGCAAGTTTGTGGAATTGG
TTTAACATAACAAATTGGCTGTGGTATATAAAATTATTCATAATGATAGTAGGAGGCTTGGTAGGTTTAA
GAATAGTTTTTGCTGTACTTTCTATAGTGAATAGAGTTAGGCAGGGATATTCACCATTATCGTTTCAGAC
CCACCTCCCAACCCCGAGGGGACCCGACAGGCCCGAAGGAATAGAAGAAGAAGGTGGAGAGAGAGACAGA
GACAGATCCATTCGATTAGTGAACGGATCGGCACTGCGTGCGCCAATTCTGCAGACAAATGGCAGTATTC
ATCCACAATTTTAAAAGAAAAGGGGGGATTGGGGGGTACAGTGCAGGGGAAAGAATAGTAGACATAATAG
CAACAGACATACAAACTAAAGAATTACAAAAACAAATTACAAAAATTCAAAATTTTCGGGTTTATTACAG
GGACAGCAGAGATCCAGTTTGGTTAATTAAGGTACCGAGGGCCTATTTCCCATGATTCCTTCATATTTGC
ATATACGATACAAGGCTGTTAGAGAGATAATTAGAATTAATTTGACTGTAAACACAAAGATATTAGTACA
AAATACGTGACGTAGAAAGTAATAATTTCTTGGGTAGTTTGCAGTTTTAAAATTATGTTTTAAAATGGAC
TATCATATGCTTACCGTAACTTGAAAGTATTTCGATTTCTTGGCTTTATATATCTTGTGGAAAGGACGAA
ACACCGGTCTGCAGCGCAACGGGCAGGTTTTAGAGCTAGAAATAGCAAGTTAAAATAAGGCTAGTCCGTT
ATCAACTTGAAAAAGTGGCACCGAGTCGGTGCTTTTTTGAATTCGCTAGCTAGGTCTTGAAAGGAGTGGG
AATTGGCTCCGGTGCCCGTCAGTGGGCAGAGCGCACATCGCCCACAGTCCCCGAGAAGTTGGGGGGAGGG
GTCGGCAATTGATCCGGTGCCTAGAGAAGGTGGCGCGGGGTAAACTGGGAAAGTGATGTCGTGTACTGGC
TCCGCCTTTTTCCCGAGGGTGGGGGAGAACCGTATATAAGTGCAGTAGTCGCCGTGAACGTTCTTTTTCG
CAACGGGTTTGCCGCCAGAACACAGGACCGGTTCTAGAGCGCTGCCACCATGGACAAGAAGTACAGCATC
GGCCTGGACATCGGCACCAACTCTGTGGGCTGGGCCGTGATCACCGACGAGTACAAGGTGCCCAGCAAGA
AATTCAAGGTGCTGGGCAACACCGACCGGCACAGCATCAAGAAGAACCTGATCGGAGCCCTGCTGTTCGA
CAGCGGCGAAACAGCCGAGGCCACCCGGCTGAAGAGAACCGCCAGAAGAAGATACACCAGACGGAAGAAC
CGGATCTGCTATCTGCAAGAGATCTTCAGCAACGAGATGGCCAAGGTGGACGACAGCTTCTTCCACAGAC
TGGAAGAGTCCTTCCTGGTGGAAGAGGATAAGAAGCACGAGCGGCACCCCATCTTCGGCAACATCGTGGA
CGAGGTGGCCTACCACGAGAAGTACCCCACCATCTACCACCTGAGAAAGAAACTGGTGGACAGCACCGAC
AAGGCCGACCTGCGGCTGATCTATCTGGCCCTGGCCCACATGATCAAGTTCCGGGGCCACTTCCTGATCG
AGGGCGACCTGAACCCCGACAACAGCGACGTGGACAAGCTGTTCATCCAGCTGGTGCAGACCTACAACCA
GCTGTTCGAGGAAAACCCCATCAACGCCAGCGGCGTGGACGCCAAGGCCATCCTGTCTGCCAGACTGAGC
AAGAGCAGACGGCTGGAAAATCTGATCGCCCAGCTGCCCGGCGAGAAGAAGAATGGCCTGTTCGGAAACC
TGATTGCCCTGAGCCTGGGCCTGACCCCCAACTTCAAGAGCAACTTCGACCTGGCCGAGGATGCCAAACT
GCAGCTGAGCAAGGACACCTACGACGACGACCTGGACAACCTGCTGGCCCAGATCGGCGACCAGTACGCC
GACCTGTTTCTGGCCGCCAAGAACCTGTCCGACGCCATCCTGCTGAGCGACATCCTGAGAGTGAACACCG
AGATCACCAAGGCCCCCCTGAGCGCCTCTATGATCAAGAGATACGACGAGCACCACCAGGACCTGACCCT
GCTGAAAGCTCTCGTGCGGCAGCAGCTGCCTGAGAAGTACAAAGAGATTTTCTTCGACCAGAGCAAGAAC
GGCTACGCCGGCTACATTGACGGCGGAGCCAGCCAGGAAGAGTTCTACAAGTTCATCAAGCCCATCCTGG
AAAAGATGGACGGCACCGAGGAACTGCTCGTGAAGCTGAACAGAGAGGACCTGCTGCGGAAGCAGCGGAC
CTTCGACAACGGCAGCATCCCCCACCAGATCCACCTGGGAGAGCTGCACGCCATTCTGCGGCGGCAGGAA
GATTTTTACCCATTCCTGAAGGACAACCGGGAAAAGATCGAGAAGATCCTGACCTTCCGCATCCCCTACT
ACGTGGGCCCTCTGGCCAGGGGAAACAGCAGATTCGCCTGGATGACCAGAAAGAGCGAGGAAACCATCAC
CCCCTGGAACTTCGAGGAAGTGGTGGACAAGGGCGCTTCCGCCCAGAGCTTCATCGAGCGGATGACCAAC
TTCGATAAGAACCTGCCCAACGAGAAGGTGCTGCCCAAGCACAGCCTGCTGTACGAGTACTTCACCGTGT
ATAACGAGCTGACCAAAGTGAAATACGTGACCGAGGGAATGAGAAAGCCCGCCTTCCTGAGCGGCGAGCA
GAAAAAGGCCATCGTGGACCTGCTGTTCAAGACCAACCGGAAAGTGACCGTGAAGCAGCTGAAAGAGGAC
TACTTCAAGAAAATCGAGTGCTTCGACTCCGTGGAAATCTCCGGCGTGGAAGATCGGTTCAACGCCTCCC
TGGGCACATACCACGATCTGCTGAAAATTATCAAGGACAAGGACTTCCTGGACAATGAGGAAAACGAGGA
CATTCTGGAAGATATCGTGCTGACCCTGACACTGTTTGAGGACAGAGAGATGATCGAGGAACGGCTGAAA
ACCTATGCCCACCTGTTCGACGACAAAGTGATGAAGCAGCTGAAGCGGCGGAGATACACCGGCTGGGGCA
GGCTGAGCCGGAAGCTGATCAACGGCATCCGGGACAAGCAGTCCGGCAAGACAATCCTGGATTTCCTGAA
GTCCGACGGCTTCGCCAACAGAAACTTCATGCAGCTGATCCACGACGACAGCCTGACCTTTAAAGAGGAC
ATCCAGAAAGCCCAGGTGTCCGGCCAGGGCGATAGCCTGCACGAGCACATTGCCAATCTGGCCGGCAGCC
CCGCCATTAAGAAGGGCATCCTGCAGACAGTGAAGGTGGTGGACGAGCTCGTGAAAGTGATGGGCCGGCA
CAAGCCCGAGAACATCGTGATCGAAATGGCCAGAGAGAACCAGACCACCCAGAAGGGACAGAAGAACAGC
CGCGAGAGAATGAAGCGGATCGAAGAGGGCATCAAAGAGCTGGGCAGCCAGATCCTGAAAGAACACCCCG
TGGAAAACACCCAGCTGCAGAACGAGAAGCTGTACCTGTACTACCTGCAGAATGGGCGGGATATGTACGT
GGACCAGGAACTGGACATCAACCGGCTGTCCGACTACGATGTGGACCATATCGTGCCTCAGAGCTTTCTG
AAGGACGACTCCATCGACAACAAGGTGCTGACCAGAAGCGACAAGAACCGGGGCAAGAGCGACAACGTGC
CCTCCGAAGAGGTCGTGAAGAAGATGAAGAACTACTGGCGGCAGCTGCTGAACGCCAAGCTGATTACCCA
GAGAAAGTTCGACAATCTGACCAAGGCCGAGAGAGGCGGCCTGAGCGAACTGGATAAGGCCGGCTTCATC
AAGAGACAGCTGGTGGAAACCCGGCAGATCACAAAGCACGTGGCACAGATCCTGGACTCCCGGATGAACA
CTAAGTACGACGAGAATGACAAGCTGATCCGGGAAGTGAAAGTGATCACCCTGAAGTCCAAGCTGGTGTC
CGATTTCCGGAAGGATTTCCAGTTTTACAAAGTGCGCGAGATCAACAACTACCACCACGCCCACGACGCC
TACCTGAACGCCGTCGTGGGAACCGCCCTGATCAAAAAGTACCCTAAGCTGGAAAGCGAGTTCGTGTACG
GCGACTACAAGGTGTACGACGTGCGGAAGATGATCGCCAAGAGCGAGCAGGAAATCGGCAAGGCTACCGC
CAAGTACTTCTTCTACAGCAACATCATGAACTTTTTCAAGACCGAGATTACCCTGGCCAACGGCGAGATC
CGGAAGCGGCCTCTGATCGAGACAAACGGCGAAACCGGGGAGATCGTGTGGGATAAGGGCCGGGATTTTG
CCACCGTGCGGAAAGTGCTGAGCATGCCCCAAGTGAATATCGTGAAAAAGACCGAGGTGCAGACAGGCGG
CTTCAGCAAAGAGTCTATCCTGCCCAAGAGGAACAGCGATAAGCTGATCGCCAGAAAGAAGGACTGGGAC
CCTAAGAAGTACGGCGGCTTCGACAGCCCCACCGTGGCCTATTCTGTGCTGGTGGTGGCCAAAGTGGAAA
AGGGCAAGTCCAAGAAACTGAAGAGTGTGAAAGAGCTGCTGGGGATCACCATCATGGAAAGAAGCAGCTT
CGAGAAGAATCCCATCGACTTTCTGGAAGCCAAGGGCTACAAAGAAGTGAAAAAGGACCTGATCATCAAG
CTGCCTAAGTACTCCCTGTTCGAGCTGGAAAACGGCCGGAAGAGAATGCTGGCCTCTGCCGGCGAACTGC
AGAAGGGAAACGAACTGGCCCTGCCCTCCAAATATGTGAACTTCCTGTACCTGGCCAGCCACTATGAGAA
GCTGAAGGGCTCCCCCGAGGATAATGAGCAGAAACAGCTGTTTGTGGAACAGCACAAGCACTACCTGGAC
GAGATCATCGAGCAGATCAGCGAGTTCTCCAAGAGAGTGATCCTGGCCGACGCTAATCTGGACAAAGTGC
TGTCCGCCTACAACAAGCACCGGGATAAGCCCATCAGAGAGCAGGCCGAGAATATCATCCACCTGTTTAC
CCTGACCAATCTGGGAGCCCCTGCCGCCTTCAAGTACTTTGACACCACCATCGACCGGAAGAGGTACACC
AGCACCAAAGAGGTGCTGGACGCCACCCTGATCCACCAGAGCATCACCGGCCTGTACGAGACACGGATCG
ACCTGTCTCAGCTGGGAGGCGACAAGCGACCTGCCGCCACAAAGAAGGCTGGACAGGCTAAGAAGAAGAA
AGATTACAAAGACGATGACGATAAGGGATCCGGCGCAACAAACTTCTCTCTGCTGAAACAAGCCGGAGAT
GTCGAAGAGAATCCTGGACCGACCGAGTACAAGCCCACGGTGCGCCTCGCCACCCGCGACGACGTCCCCA
GGGCCGTACGCACCCTCGCCGCCGCGTTCGCCGACTACCCCGCCACGCGCCACACCGTCGATCCGGACCG
CCACATCGAGCGGGTCACCGAGCTGCAAGAACTCTTCCTCACGCGCGTCGGGCTCGACATCGGCAAGGTG
TGGGTCGCGGACGACGGCGCCGCGGTGGCGGTCTGGACCACGCCGGAGAGCGTCGAAGCGGGGGCGGTGT
TCGCCGAGATCGGCCCGCGCATGGCCGAGTTGAGCGGTTCCCGGCTGGCCGCGCAGCAACAGATGGAAGG
CCTCCTGGCGCCGCACCGGCCCAAGGAGCCCGCGTGGTTCCTGGCCACCGTCGGAGTCTCGCCCGACCAC
CAGGGCAAGGGTCTGGGCAGCGCCGTCGTGCTCCCCGGAGTGGAGGCGGCCGAGCGCGCCGGGGTGCCCG
CCTTCCTGGAGACCTCCGCGCCCCGCAACCTCCCCTTCTACGAGCGGCTCGGCTTCACCGTCACCGCCGA
CGTCGAGGTGCCCGAAGGACCGCGCACCTGGTGCATGACCCGCAAGCCCGGTGCCTGAACGCGTTAAGTC
GACAATCAACCTCTGGATTACAAAATTTGTGAAAGATTGACTGGTATTCTTAACTATGTTGCTCCTTTTA
CGCTATGTGGATACGCTGCTTTAATGCCTTTGTATCATGCTATTGCTTCCCGTATGGCTTTCATTTTCTC
CTCCTTGTATAAATCCTGGTTGCTGTCTCTTTATGAGGAGTTGTGGCCCGTTGTCAGGCAACGTGGCGTG
GTGTGCACTGTGTTTGCTGACGCAACCCCCACTGGTTGGGGCATTGCCACCACCTGTCAGCTCCTTTCCG
GGACTTTCGCTTTCCCCCTCCCTATTGCCACGGCGGAACTCATCGCCGCCTGCCTTGCCCGCTGCTGGAC
AGGGGCTCGGCTGTTGGGCACTGACAATTCCGTGGTGTTGTCGGGGAAATCATCGTCCTTTCCTTGGCTG
CTCGCCTGTGTTGCCACCTGGATTCTGCGCGGGACGTCCTTCTGCTACGTCCCTTCGGCCCTCAATCCAG
CGGACCTTCCTTCCCGCGGCCTGCTGCCGGCTCTGCGGCCTCTTCCGCGTCTTCGCCTTCGCCCTCAGAC
GAGTCGGATCTCCCTTTGGGCCGCCTCCCCGCGTCGACTTTAAGACCAATGACTTACAAGGCAGCTGTAG
ATCTTAGCCACTTTTTAAAAGAAAAGGGGGGACTGGAAGGGCTAATTCACTCCCAACGAAGACAAGATCT
GCTTTTTGCTTGTACTGGGTCTCTCTGGTTAGACCAGATCTGAGCCTGGGAGCTCTCTGGCTAACTAGGG
AACCCACTGCTTAAGCCTCAATAAAGCTTGCCTTGAGTGCTTCAAGTAGTGTGTGCCCGTCTGTTGTGTG
ACTCTGGTAACTAGAGATCCCTCAGACCCTTTTAGTCAGTGTGGAAAATCTCTAGCAGGGCCCGTTTAAA
CCCGCTGATCAGCCTCGACTGTGCCTTCTAGTTGCCAGCCATCTGTTGTTTGCCCCTCCCCCGTGCCTTC
CTTGACCCTGGAAGGTGCCACTCCCACTGTCCTTTCCTAATAAAATGAGGAAATTGCATCGCATTGTCTG
AGTAGGTGTCATTCTATTCTGGGGGGTGGGGTGGGGCAGGACAGCAAGGGGGAGGATTGGGAAGACAATA
GCAGGCATGCTGGGGATGCGGTGGGCTCTATGGCTTCTGAGGCGGAAAGAACCAGCTGGGGCTCTAGGGG
GTATCCCC
[124 nt withheld, positions 12329-12452]
C
[91 nt withheld, positions 12454-12544]
A
[49 nt withheld, positions 12546-12594]
CCTTTGACGTTGGAGTCCACGTTCTTT
[37 nt withheld, positions 12622-12658]
ACCCTATCTCGGTCTATTCTTTTGATTTATAAGGGATTTTGCCGATTTCGGCCTATTGGTTAAAAAATGA
GCTGATTTAACAAAAATTTAACGCGAATTAATTCTGTGGAATGTGTGTCAGTTAGGGTGTGGAAAGTCCC
CAGGCTCCCCAGCAGGCAGAAGTATGCAAAGCATGCATCTCAATTAGTCAGCAACCAGGTGTGGAAAGTC
CCCAGGCTCCCCAGCAGGCAGAAGTATGCAAAGCATGCATCTCAATTAGTCAGCAACCATAGTCCCGCCC
CTAACTCCGCCCATCCCGCCCCTAACTCCGCCCAGTTCCGCCCATTCTCCGCCCCATGGCTGACTAATTT
TTTTT
Features (pLannotate 1.2.2; 33 found; start..end, strand, type, name):
    135..182     +  promoter       EM7 promoter: synthetic bacterial promoter&nbsp
    201..575     +  CDS            BleoR: antibiotic-binding protein; Sh ble from Streptoalloteichus hindustanus; confers resistance to bleomycin, phleomycin, and Zeocin™
    585..710     +  CDS            ble (fragment): BLE_KLEPN - Experimental evidence at protein level: Swiss-Prot protein existence level 1. Binding protein with a strong affinity to the bleomycin family of antibiotics. Binds to CL990; an antimitotic-antibiotic compound. From Klebsiella pneumoniae.
    705..826     +  polyA_signal   SV40 poly(A) signal: SV40 polyadenylation signal
    897..919     -  protein_bind   lac operator (fragment): The lac repressor binds to the lac operator to inhibit transcription in E. coli. This inhibition can be relieved by adding lactose or isopropyl-β-D-thiogalactopyranoside (IPTG). lac repressor encoded by lacI
    923..953     -  promoter       lac promoter: promoter for the E. coli lac operon
    968..989     -  protein_bind   CAP binding site: CAP binding activates transcription in the presence of cAMP. E. coli catabolite activator protein
   1002..1094    -  CDS            lacI (fragment): lac repressor; lacI; The lac repressor binds to the lac operator to inhibit transcription in E. coli. This inhibition can be relieved by adding lactose or isopropyl-β-D-thiogalactopyranoside (IPTG).
   1277..1865    -  rep_origin     ori: high-copy-number ColE1/pMB1/pBR322/pUC origin of replication
   2036..2896    -  CDS            AmpR: β-lactamase; bla; confers resistance to ampicillin, carbenicillin, and related antibiotics
   2897..3001    -  promoter       AmpR promoter: bla
   3060..3112    -  misc_feature   bom (fragment): basis of mobility region from pBR322
   3267..3646    +  enhancer       CMV enhancer: human cytomegalovirus immediate early enhancer
   3647..3846    +  promoter       CMV promoter: human cytomegalovirus (CMV) immediate early promoter
   3864..4044    +  LTR            5' LTR (truncated): truncated 5' long terminal repeat (LTR) from HIV-1
   4091..4216    +  misc_feature   HIV-1 Ψ: packaging signal of human immunodeficiency virus type 1
   4200..4563    +  CDS            HIV-1 gag (fragment): gag protein from human immunodeficiency virus 1; gag
   4709..4942    +  misc_feature   RRE: The Rev response element (RRE) of HIV-1 allows for Rev-dependent mRNA export from the nucleus to the cytoplasm.
   5319..5419    +  CDS            Rev (fragment): human immunodeficiency virus 1 (HIV-1) Rev protein; rev; enhances nuclear export of unspliced and incompletely spliced viral mRNAs
   5469..5586    +  misc_feature   cPPT/CTS: central polypurine tract and central termination sequence of HIV-1
   5637..5877    +  promoter       U6 promoter: RNA polymerase III promoter for human U6 snRNA
   5907..5982    +  misc_RNA       gRNA scaffold: guide RNA scaffold for the Streptococcus pyogenes CRISPR/Cas9 system
   6000..6018    +  CDS            small t antigen (fragment): SV40 (simian virus 40) small t antigen
   6044..6255    +  promoter       EF-1α core promoter: core promoter for human elongation factor EF-1α
   6280..10383   +  CDS            Cas9: Cas9 (Csn1) endonuclease from the Streptococcus pyogenes Type II CRISPR/Cas system generates RNA-guided double strand breaks in DNA
  10521..11118   +  CDS            PuroR (fragment): puromycin N-acetyltransferase; pac from Streptomyces; confers resistance to puromycin
  11134..11722   +  misc_feature   WPRE: woodchuck hepatitis virus posttranscriptional regulatory element
  11773..11792   +  misc_feature   cPPT/CTS (fragment): central polypurine tract and central termination sequence of HIV-1
  11794..12027   +  LTR            3' LTR (ΔU3): self-inactivating 3' long terminal repeat (LTR) from HIV-1
  12059..12283   +  polyA_signal   bGH poly(A) signal: bovine growth hormone polyadenylation signal
  12287..12308   +  promoter       SV40 promoter (fragment): SV40 enhancer and early promoter
  12329..12757   +  rep_origin     f1 ori (sequence partly withheld): f1 bacteriophage origin of replication; arrow indicates direction of (+) strand synthesis
  12771..87      +  promoter       SV40 promoter (across the origin): SV40 enhancer and early promoter
