[The description below was written by a language model from this plasmid's Addgene catalogue record and pLannotate feature annotations shown in this document.]
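Description:
LCV2 PQBP1 KO1 is a lentiviral CRISPR knockout vector built on the lentiCRISPRv2 backbone. It delivers both Streptococcus pyogenes Cas9 and a single guide RNA directed against human PQBP1 from one 13 kb plasmid. It is propagated in E. coli through a high-copy ColE1/pUC-type origin with ampicillin selection (AmpR), and an f1 origin is also present. Outside the viral region, the backbone carries a bleomycin/Zeocin resistance gene preceded by SV40 and EM7 promoters and followed by an SV40 poly(A) signal. The record lists a recombination-deficient strain for growth, as is usual for LTR-containing plasmids.

The transfer cassette has a third-generation-style design. A CMV enhancer/promoter fused to a truncated HIV-1 5' LTR drives the genomic RNA in packaging cells. It is followed by the Ψ packaging signal with a gag fragment, the RRE for Rev-dependent nuclear export, and the cPPT/CTS. A self-inactivating ΔU3 3' LTR and a bGH poly(A) signal close the unit.

Between the LTRs, a human U6 Pol III promoter transcribes the PQBP1-targeting spacer joined to the S. pyogenes gRNA scaffold. The spacer was inserted at BsmBI sites that were destroyed during cloning. Downstream, an EF-1α core promoter drives Cas9, followed in the same orientation by a puromycin N-acetyltransferase coding sequence for selecting transduced mammalian cells. The feature table does not annotate the linker between Cas9 and PuroR. A WPRE boosts transcript expression.

The construct is intended for producing lentivirus to disrupt PQBP1 in human cells. The associated publication concerns HIV-1 capsid and cGAS innate immune sensing of reverse transcripts. The "KO1" in the name suggests it may be one of several guides against this gene, though the record does not say so.
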