Addgene plasmid #217447: LCV2 PQBP1 KO1
Purpose: Lentiviral vector expressing Cas9 and an sgRNA targeting human PQBP1
Depositing lab: Jarrod Johnson. Depositing organization: University of Utah. Publication: Cell-free assays reveal that the HIV-1 capsid protects reverse transcripts from cGAS immune sensing. Scott TM, Arnold LM, Powers JA, McCann DA, Rowe AB, Christensen DE, Pereira MJ, Zhou W, Torrez RM, Iwasa JH, Kranzusch PJ, Sundquist WI, Johnson JS. PLoS Pathog. 2025 Jan 28;21(1):e1012206. doi: 10.1371/journal.ppat.1012206. PubMed 39874383.
Backbone
  Vector backbone: lentiCRISPRv2
  Vector type: Mammalian Expression, Lentiviral, CRISPR
Growth in bacteria
  Bacterial resistance: Ampicillin, 100 μg/mL
  Growth temperature: 37°C
  Growth strain: NEB Stable
  Copy number: High Copy
Gene/Insert
  Gene/Insert name: sgRNA targeting PQBP1 (alt name: PQBP1)
  gRNA/shRNA sequence: GTCTGCAGCGCAACGGGCAG
  Species: H. sapiens (human)
  Entrez Gene: PQBP1 (a.k.a. MRX2, MRX55, MRXS3, MRXS8, NPW38, RENS1, SHS)
  Cloning method: Restriction Enzyme; 5′ cloning site BsmBI (destroyed during cloning); 3′ cloning site BsmBI (destroyed during cloning)
Terms and licenses: Academic/Nonprofit Terms; Industry Terms: Not Available to Industry
How to cite: LCV2 PQBP1 KO1 was a gift from Jarrod Johnson (Addgene plasmid # 217447 ; http://n2t.net/addgene:217447 ; RRID:Addgene_217447)
